>Addgene plasmid #66324 | GPR149-Tango | depositor partial sequence | sequence record 113261 | empty Tango
GACGGATCGGGAGATCTCCCGATCCCCTATGGTGCACTCTCAGTACAATCTGCTCTGATGCCGCATAGTT
AAGCCAGTATCTGCTCCCTGCTTGTGTGTTGGAGGTCGCTGAGTAGTGCGCGAGCAAAATTTAAGCTACA
ACAAGGCAAGGCTTGACCGACAATTGCATGAAGAATCTGCTTAGGGTTAGGCGTTTTGCGCTGCTTCGCG
ATGTACGGGCCAGATATACGCGTTGACATTGATTATTGACTAGTTATTAATAGTAATCAATTACGGGGTC
ATTAGTTCATAGCCCATATATGGAGTTCCGCGTTACATAACTTACGGTAAATGGCCCGCCTGGCTGACCG
CCCAACGACCCCCGCCCATTGACGTCAATAATGACGTATGTTCCCATAGTAACGCCAATAGGGACTTTCC
ATTGACGTCAATGGGTGGAGTATTTACGGTAAACTGCCCACTTGGCAGTACATCAAGTGTATCATATGCC
AAGTACGCCCCCTATTGACGTCAATGACGGTAAATGGCCCGCCTGGCATTATGCCCAGTACATGACCTTA
TGGGACTTTCCTACTTGGCAGTACATCTACGTATTAGTCATCGCTATTACCATGGTGATGCGGTTTTGGC
AGTACATCAATGGGCGTGGATAGCGGTTTGACTCACGGGGATTTCCAAGTCTCCACCCCATTGACGTCAA
TGGGAGTTTGTTTTGGCACCAAAATCAACGGGACTTTCCAAAATGTCGTAACAACTCCGCCCCATTGACG
CAAATGGGCGGTAGGCGTGTACGGTGGGAGGTCTATATAAGCAGAGCTCTCTGGCTAACTAGAGAACCCA
CTGCTTACTGGCTTATCGAAATTAATACGACTCACTATAGGGAGACCCAAGCTGGCTAGCGTTTAAACTT
AAGCTTGGTACCGAGCTCGGATCCACTAGTCCAGTGTGGTGGAATTCTGCAGATATCCAGCACAGTGGCG
GCCGCGCCACCATGAAGACGATCATCGCCCTGAGCTACATCTTCTGCCTGGTATTCGCCGACTACAAGGA
CGATGATGACGCCAGCATCGATACCGGTGGACGCACCCCACCCAGCCTGGGTCCCCAAGATGAGTCCTGC
ACCACCGCCAGCTCCTCCCTGGCCAAGGACACTTCATCGACCGGTGAGAACCTGTACTTCCAGCTAAGAT
TAGATAAAAGTAAAGTGATTAACAGCGCATTAGAGCTGCTTAATGAGGTCGGAATCGAAGGTTTAACAAC
CCGTAAACTCGCCCAGAAGCTAGGTGTAGAGCAGCCTACATTGTATTGGCATGTAAAAAATAAGCGGGCT
TTGCTCGACGCCTTAGCCATTGAGATGTTAGATAGGCACCATACTCACTTTTGCCCTTTAGAAGGGGAAA
GCTGGCAAGATTTTTTACGTAATAACGCTAAAAGTTTTAGATGTGCTTTACTAAGTCATCGCGATGGAGC
AAAAGTACATTTAGGTACACGGCCTACAGAAAAACAGTATGAAACTCTCGAAAATCAATTAGCCTTTTTA
TGCCAACAAGGTTTTTCACTAGAGAATGCATTATATGCACTCAGCGCTGTGGGGCATTTTACTTTAGGTT
GCGTATTGGAAGATCAAGAGCATCAAGTCGCTAAAGAAGAAAGGGAAACACCTACTACTGATAGTATGCC
GCCATTATTACGACAAGCTATCGAATTATTTGATCACCAAGGTGCAGAGCCAGCCTTCTTATTCGGCCTT
GAATTGATCATATGCGGATTAGAAAAACAACTTAAATGTGAAAGTGGGTCCGCGTACAGCCGCGCGCGTA
CGAAAAACAATTACGGGTCTACCATCGAGGGCCTGCTCGATCTCCCGGACGACGACGCCCCCGAAGAGGC
GGGGCTGGCGGCTCCGCGCCTGTCCTTTCTCCCCGCGGGACACACGCGCAGACTGTCGACGGCCCCCCCG
ACCGATGTCAGCCTGGGGGACGAGCTCCACTTAGACGGCGAGGACGTGGCGATGGCGCATGCCGACGCGC
TAGACGATTTCGATCTGGACATGTTGGGGGACGGGGATTCCCCGGGTCCGGGATTTACCCCCCACGACTC
CGCCCCCTACGGCGCTCTGGATATGGCCGACTTCGAGTTTGAGCAGATGTTTACCGATGCCCTTGGAATT
GACGAGTACGGTGGGTAGCTCGAGTCTAGAGGGCCCGTTTAAACCCGCTGATCAGCCTCGACTGTGCCTT
CTAGTTGCCAGCCATCTGTTGTTTGCCCCTCCCCCGTGCCTTCCTTGACCCTGGAAGGTGCCACTCCCAC
TGTCCTTTCCTAATAAAATGAGGAAATTGCATCGCATTGTCTGAGTAGGTGTCATTCTATTCTGGGGGGT
GGGGTGGGGCAGGACAGCAAGGGGGAGGATTGGGAAGACAATAGCAGGCATGCTGGGGATGCGGTGGGCT
CTATGGCTTCTGAGGCGGAAAGAACCAGCTGGGGCTCTAGGGGGTATCCCC
[124 nt withheld, positions 2502-2625]
C
[91 nt withheld, positions 2627-2717]
A
[49 nt withheld, positions 2719-2767]
CCTTTGACGTTGGAGTCCACGTTCTTT
[37 nt withheld, positions 2795-2831]
ACCCTATCTCGGTCTATTCTTTTGATTTATAAGGGATTTTGCCGATTTCGGCCTATTGGTTAAAAAATGA
GCTGATTTAACAAAAATTTAACGCGAATTAATTCTGTGGAATGTGTGTCAGTTAGGGTGTGGAAAGTCCC
CAGGCTCCCCAGCAGGCAGAAGTATGCAAAGCATGCATCTCAATTAGTCAGCAACCAGGTGTGGAAAGTC
CCCAGGCTCCCCAGCAGGCAGAAGTATGCAAAGCATGCATCTCAATTAGTCAGCAACCATAGTCCCGCCC
CTAACTCCGCCCATCCCGCCCCTAACTCCGCCCAGTTCCGCCCATTCTCCGCCCCATGGCTGACTAATTT
TTTTTATTTATGCAGAGGCCGAGGCCGCCTCTGCCTCTGAGCTATTCCAGAAGTAGTGAGGAGGCTTTTT
TGGAGGCCTAGGCTTTTGCAAAAAGCTCCCGGGAGCTTGTATATCCATTTTCGGATCTGATCAAGAGACA
GGATGAGGATCGTTTCGCATGATTGAACAAGATGGATTGCACGCAGGTTCTCCGGCCGCTTGGGTGGAGA
GGCTATTCGGCTATGACTGGGCACAACAGACAATCGGCTGCTCTGATGCCGCCGTGTTCCGGCTGTCAGC
GCAGGGGCGCCCGGTTCTTTTTGTCAAGACCGACCTGTCCGGTGCCCTGAATGAACTGCAGGACGAGGCA
GCGCGGCTATCGTGGCTGGCCACGACGGGCGTTCCTTGCGCAGCTGTGCTCGACGTTGTCACTGAAGCGG
GAAGGGACTGGCTGCTATTGGGCGAAGTGCCGGGGCAGGATCTCCTGTCATCTCACCTTGCTCCTGCCGA
GAAAGTATCCATCATGGCTGATGCAATGCGGCGGCTGCATACGCTTGATCCGGCTACCTGCCCATTCGAC
CACCAAGCGAAACATCGCATCGAGCGAGCACGTACTCGGATGGAAGCCGGTCTTGTCGATCAGGATGATC
TGGACGAAGAGCATCAGGGGCTCGCGCCAGCCGAACTGTTCGCCAGGCTCAAGGCGCGCATGCCCGACGG
CGAGGATCTCGTCGTGACCCATGGCGATGCCTGCTTGCCGAATATCATGGTGGAAAATGGCCGCTTTTCT
GGATTCATCGACTGTGGCCGGCTGGGTGTGGCGGACCGCTATCAGGACATAGCGTTGGCTACCCGTGATA
TTGCTGAAGAGCTTGGCGGCGAATGGGCTGACCGCTTCCTCGTGCTTTACGGTATCGCCGCTCCCGATTC
GCAGCGCATCGCCTTCTATCGCCTTCTTGACGAGTTCTTCTGAGCGGGACTCTGGGGTTCGAAATGACCG
ACCAAGCGACGCCCAACCTGCCATCACGAGATTTCGATTCCACCGCCGCCTTCTATGAAAGGTTGGGCTT
CGGAATCGTTTTCCGGGACGCCGGCTGGATGATCCTCCAGCGCGGGGATCTCATGCTGGAGTTCTTCGCC
CACCCCAACTTGTTTATTGCAGCTTATAATGGTTACAAATAAAGCAATAGCATCACAAATTTCACAAATA
AAGCATTTTTTTCACTGCATTCTAGTTGTGGTTTGTCCAAACTCATCAATGTATCTTATCATGTCTGTAT
ACCGTCGACCTCTAGCTAGAGCTTGGCGTAATCATGGTCATAGCTGTTTCCTGTGTGAAATTGTTATCCG
CTCACAATTCCACACAACATACGAGCCGGAAGCATAAAGTGTAAAGCCTGGGGTGCCTAATGAGTGAGCT
AACTCACATTAATTGCGTTGCGCTCACTGCCCGCTTTCCAGTCGGGAAACCTGTCGTGCCAGCTGCATTA
ATGAATCGGCCAACGCGCGGGGAGAGGCGGTTTGCGTATTGGGCGCTCTTCCGCTTCCTCGCTCACTGAC
TCGCTGCGCTCGGTCGTTCGGCTGCGGCGAGCGGTATCAGCTCACTCAAAGGCGGTAATACGGTTATCCA
CAGAATCAGGGGATAACGCAGGAAAGAACATGTGAGCAAAAGGCCAGCAAAAGGCCAGGAACCGTAAAAA
GGCCGCGTTGCTGGCGTTTTTCCATAGGCTCCGCCCCCCTGACGAGCATCACAAAAATCGACGCTCAAGT
CAGAGGTGGCGAAACCCGACAGGACTATAAAGATACCAGGCGTTTCCCCCTGGAAGCTCCCTCGTGCGCT
CTCCTGTTCCGACCCTGCCGCTTACCGGATACCTGTCCGCCTTTCTCCCTTCGGGAAGCGTGGCGCTTTC
TCATAGCTCACGCTGTAGGTATCTCAGTTCGGTGTAGGTCGTTCGCTCCAAGCTGGGCTGTGTGCACGAA
CCCCCCGTTCAGCCCGACCGCTGCGCCTTATCCGGTAACTATCGTCTTGAGTCCAACCCGGTAAGACACG
ACTTATCGCCACTGGCAGCAGCCACTGGTAACAGGATTAGCAGAGCGAGGTATGTAGGCGGTGCTACAGA
GTTCTTGAAGTGGTGGCCTAACTACGGCTACACTAGAAGAACAGTATTTGGTATCTGCGCTCTGCTGAAG
CCAGTTACCTTCGGAAAAAGAGTTGGTAGCTCTTGATCCGGCAAACAAACCACCGCTGGTAGCGGTTTTT
TTGTTTGCAAGCAGCAGATTACGCGCAGAAAAAAAGGATCTCAAGAAGATCCTTTGATCTTTTCTACGGG
GTCTGACGCTCAGTGGAACGAAAACTCACGTTAAGGGATTTTGGTCATGAGATTATCAAAAAGGATCTTC
ACCTAGATCCTTTTAAATTAAAAATGAAGTTTTAAATCAATCTAAAGTATATATGAGTAAACTTGGTCTG
ACAGTTACCAATGCTTAATCAGTGAGGCACCTATCTCAGCGATCTGTCTATTTCGTTCATCCATAGTTGC
CTGACTCCCCGTCGTGTAGATAACTACGATACGGGAGGGCTTACCATCTGGCCCCAGTGCTGCAATGATA
CCGCGAGACCCACGCTCACCGGCTCCAGATTTATCAGCAATAAACCAGCCAGCCGGAAGGGCCGAGCGCA
GAAGTGGTCCTGCAACTTTATCCGCCTCCATCCAGTCTATTAATTGTTGCCGGGAAGCTAGAGTAAGTAG
TTCGCCAGTTAATAGTTTGCGCAACGTTGTTGCCATTGCTACAGGCATCGTGGTGTCACGCTCGTCGTTT
GGTATGGCTTCATTCAGCTCCGGTTCCCAACGATCAAGGCGAGTTACATGATCCCCCATGTTGTGCAAAA
AAGCGGTTAGCTCCTTCGGTCCTCCGATCGTTGTCAGAAGTAAGTTGGCCGCAGTGTTATCACTCATGGT
TATGGCAGCACTGCATAATTCTCTTACTGTCATGCCATCCGTAAGATGCTTTTCTGTGACTGGTGAGTAC
TCAACCAAGTCATTCTGAGAATAGTGTATGCGGCGACCGAGTTGCTCTTGCCCGGCGTCAATACGGGATA
ATACCGCGCCACATAGCAGAACTTTAAAAGTGCTCATCATTGGAAAACGTTCTTCGGGGCGAAAACTCTC
AAGGATCTTACCGCTGTTGAGATCCAGTTCGATGTAACCCACTCGTGCACCCAACTGATCTTCAGCATCT
TTTACTTTCACCAGCGTTTCTGGGTGAGCAAAAACAGGAAGGCAAAATGCCGCAAAAAAGGGAATAAGGG
CGACACGGAAATGTTGAATACTCATACTCTTCCTTTTTCAATATTATTGAAGCATTTATCAGGGTTATTG
TCTCATGAGCGGATACATATTTGAATGTATTTAGAAAAATAAACAAATAGGGGTTCCGCGCACATTTCCC
CGAAAAGTGCCACCTGACGTC
