>Addgene plasmid #66324 | GPR149-Tango | depositor partial sequence | sequence record 113262 | GPR149
ATGAGTTTGTTCCTGTCCAATCTCTCCACTAACGATTCAAGTCTCTGGAAAGAGAACCATAACTCTACAG
ACCTGCTTAATCCTCCCGGCACACTCAATATCTACCTTTTTTGCCTGACCTGCCTGATGACTTTTGCAGC
CCTCGTGGGCTCCATCTATAGCCTCATCAGCCTGCTTAAGATGCAGAATCGAACCGTGGTCAGCATGCTG
GTTGCTTCATGGTCAGTCGATGACCTCATGTCCGTCCTCTCTGTAACCATTTTTATGTTTCTGCAGTGGC
CCAACGAGGTCCCCGGCTATTTCCAGTTCTTGTGCACCACTTCCGCTCTGATGTACCTGTGTCAGGGCCT
CAGCTCTAATCTCAAGGCCACCCTGCTGGTATCTTATAACTTCTATACTATGCACAGGGGCGTAGGTAGC
CAGACAGCCTCCCGGAGGAGTGGCCAAGTGCTCGGAGTAGTACTTACCGTATGGGCCGCTTCCCTCCTTT
TGTCCGCACTGCCACTGTGTGGCTGGGGAGCCTTCGTGAGAACTCCTTGGGGCTGCTTGGTGGACTGCTC
TTCCAGTTATGTGTTGTTTCTGAGTATCGTGTATGCTCTGGCTTTTGGGTTGCTTGTGGGTTTGTCCGTG
CCCCTGACGCATAGGTTGTTGTGCAGTGAAGAGCCCCCGAGGCTGCACAGTAATTATCAGGAAATCAGTC
GCGGAGCTTCCATTCCTGGGACACCCCCAACTGCAGGGAGGGTAGTAAGTCTCTCCCCAGAGGATGCACC
AGGGCCCTCTCTCCGGAGGTCTGGAGGGTGCTCACCTAGTAGCGACACCGTGTTCGGCCCTGGCGCACCA
GCTGCAGCAGGTGCAGAAGCGTGTCGACGGGAGAATCGAGGGACACTGTATGGCACCAGAAGCTTCACCG
TGAGCGTAGCACAGAAGCGCTTCGCCCTCATTTTGGCACTCACTAAAGTGGTTCTCTGGCTGCCCATGAT
GATGCATATGGTGGTACAGAACGTGGTAGGTTTTCAGAGTCTGCCACTTGAGACCTTCTCCTTTTTGCTG
ACCCTGCTGGCCACAACTGTCACTCCAGTGTTCGTACTTAGCAAGCGATGGACGCATCTGCCTTGCGGCT
GCATTATTAATTGCAGGCAAAATGCGTATGCCGTCGCGTCCGACGGGAAAAAGATAAAGCGAAAGGGGTT
CGAGTTTAACCTTTCTTTCCAGAAGTCTTACGGGATCTACAAAATTGCGCACGAAGACTATTACGACGAT
GATGAAAACTCCATCTTCTACCACAATCTGATGAACAGCGAATGCGAGACAACAAAGGACCCCCAGCGAG
ATAATAGAAATATTTTTAACGCCATTAAGGTCGAAATCAGTACCACCCCTAGCCTGGATTCTTCTACCCA
ACGCGGGATTAATAAATGCACAAACACTGATATAACAGAGGCTAAGCAGGACTCTAACAACAAAAAGGAT
GCCTTCAGCGATAAAACAGGGGGGGACATAAATTACGAGGAGACTACATTCTCAGAGGGGCCTGAAAGAC
GGCTGTCACACGAGGAGTCACAAAAACCAGACCTTAGCGACTGGGAATGGTGCAGGTCTAAGTCAGAGCG
GACTCCACGACAACGGAGCGGTTACGCCCTCGCGATTCCCCTGTGCGCCTTCCAGGGCACTGTGAGCCTG
CATGCCCCAACAGGGAAGACGCTCTCATTGAGTACCTATGAGGTTAGCGCCGAGGGCCAGAAAATAACTC
CTGCTAGCAAGAAGATAGAGGTGTATAGGTCAAAGTCCGTCGGCCATGAACCCAACAGCGAAGATTCCTC
TTCCACCTTTGTCGATACATCCGTGAAGATACATCTGGAGGTGCTGGAGATTTGCGACAATGAGGAAGCG
CTTGATACAGTTAGTATAATTAGTAACATCTCCCAGTCTTCCACCCAGGTAAGATCACCCTCATTGAGGT
ATTCCCGCAAAGAGAACCGATTTGTTAGCTGCGACCTTGGAGAAACAGCCTCTTATTCCTTGTTTCTCCC
GACCTCAAACCCAGACGGGGACATCAATATAAGCATCCCAGATACGGTTGAAGCTCACAGACAGAACTCC
AAGCGGCAGCACCAGGAAAGGGATGGCTATCAGGAAGAAATCCAGCTGCTCAATAAAGCCTACCGGAAAC
GGGAAGAGGAGTCCAAAGGGAGC
