>Addgene plasmid #66324 | GPR149-Tango | addgene partial sequence | sequence record 119880 | CMV-F 5'-CGCAAATGGGCGGTAGGCGTG-3'
GCTCTCTGGCTAACTAGAGAACCCACTGCTTACTGGCTTATCGAAATTAATACGACTCACTATAGGGAGA
CCCAAGCTGGCTAGCGTTTAAACTTAAGCTTGGTACCGAGCTCGGATCCACTAGTCCAGTGTGGTGGAAT
TCTGCAGATATCCAGCACAGTGGCGGCCGCGCCACCATGAAGACGATCATCGCCCTGAGCTACATCTTCT
GCCTGGTATTCGCCGACTACAAGGACGATGATGACGCCAGCATCGATATGAGTTTGTTCCTGTCCAATCT
CTCCACTAACGATTCAAGTCTCTGGAAAGAGAACCATAACTCTACAGACCTGCTTAATCCTCCCGGCACA
CTCAATATCTACCTTTTTTGCCTGACCTGCCTGATGACTTTTGCAGCCCTCGTGGGCTCCATCTATAGCC
TCATCAGCCTGCTTAAGATGCAGAATCGAACCGTGGTCAGCATGCTGGTTGCTTCATGGTCAGTCGATGA
CCTCATGTCCGTCCTCTCTGTAACCATTTTTATGTTTCTGCAGTGGCCCAACGAGGTCCCCGGCTATTTC
CAGTTCTTGTGCACCACTTCCGCTCTGATGTACCTGTGTCAGGGCCTCAGCTCTAATCTCAAGGCCACCC
TGCTGGTATCTTATAACTTCTATACTATGCACAGGGGCGTAGGTAGCCAGACAGCCTCCCGGAGGAGTGG
CCAAGTGCTCGGAGTAGTACTTACCGTATGGGCCGCTTCCCTCCTTTTGTCCGCACTGCCACTGTGTGGC
TGGGGAGCCTTCGTGAGAACTCCTTGGGGCTGCTTGGTGGACTGCTCTTCCAGTTATGTGTTGTTTCTGA
GTATCGTGTATGCTCTGGCTTTTGGGTTGCTTGTGGGTTTGTCCGTGCCCCTGACGCATAGGTTGTTGTG
CAGTGAAGAGCCCCCGAGGCTGCACAGTAATTATC
