>Addgene plasmid #66324 | GPR149-Tango | addgene partial sequence | sequence record 119881 | Tet-R 5'-GGCGAGTTTACGGGTTGTTA-3'
GCTCTAATGCGCTGTTAATCACTTTACTTTTATCTAATCTTAGCTGGAAGTACAGGTTCTCACCGGTCGA
TGAAGTGTCCTTGGCCAGGGAGGAGCTGGCGGTGGTGCAGGACTCATCTTGGGGACCCAGGCTGGGTGGG
GTGCGTCCACCGGTATCGATGCTCCCTTTGGACTCCTCTTCCCGTTTCCGGTAGGCTTTATTGAGCAGCT
GGATTTCTTCCTGATAGCCATCCCTTTCCTGGTGCTGCCGCTTGGAGTTCTGTCTGTGAGCTTCAACCGT
ATCTGGGATGCTTATATTGATGTCCCCGTCTGGGTTTGAGGTCGGGAGAAACAAGGAATAAGAGGCTGTT
TCTCCAAGGTCGCAGCTAACAAATCGGTTCTCTTTGCGGGAATACCTCAATGAGGGTGATCTTACCTGGG
TGGAAGACTGGGAGATGTTACTAATTATACTAACTGTATCAAGCGCTTCCTCATTGTCGCAAATCTCCAG
CACCTCCAGATGTATCTTCACGGATGTATCGACAAAGGTGGAAGAGGAATCTTCGCTGTTGGGTTCATGG
CCGACGGACTTTGACCTATACACCTCTATCTTCTTGCTAGCAGGAGTTATTTTCTGGCCCTCGGCGCTAA
CCTCATAGGTACTCAATGAGAGCGTCTTCCCTGTTGGGGCATGCAGGCTCACAGTGCCCTGGAAGGCGCA
CAGGGGAATCGCGAGGGCGTAACCGCTCCGTTGTCGTGGAGTCCGCTCTGACTTAGACCTGCACCATTCC
CAGTCGCTAAGGTCTGGTTTTTGTGACTCCTCGTGTGACAGCCGTCTTTCAGGCCCCTCTGAGAATGTAG
TCTCCTCGTAATTTATGTCCCCCCCTGTTTTATCGCTGAAGGCATCCTTTTTGTTGTTAGAGTCCTGCTT
AGCCTCTGTTATATCAGTGTTTGTGCATTTATTAATCCCGCGTTGGGTAGAAGAATCCAGGCTAGGGGTG
G
