[The description below was written by a language model from this plasmid's Addgene catalogue record.]
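Description:
GPR149-Tango is a mammalian expression plasmid from the PRESTO-Tango collection, built on an "empty Tango" backbone of about 6.6 kb that was itself derived from pcDNA3.1(+). It is propagated in E. coli as a high-copy plasmid under ampicillin selection, and it carries a neomycin resistance marker so that transfected mammalian cells can be selected with G418. The record includes no feature table, so individual backbone elements such as origins of replication and polyadenylation signals are not itemised.

The payload is the human GPR149 coding sequence (about 2.2 kb), an orphan, poorly characterised G protein-coupled receptor, expressed from the CMV promoter with an N-terminal FLAG tag supplied by the backbone. The FLAG tag can be used to detect the receptor. The insert was cloned by restriction enzymes, with NotI at the 5′ end. The depositor notes that the nominal 3′ XhoI site downstream of the tTA sequence is replaced by XbaI in most plasmids of this series, so which site is present in a given plasmid should be confirmed by sequencing. The mention of tTA and the stated purpose indicate that the receptor is fused to the tTA transcriptional activator. In the Tango design, receptor activation recruits arrestin, and this translocation is converted into tTA-driven transcription of a reporter. The exact linker and cleavage elements between receptor and tTA are not listed in the record.

The construct is intended for parallel, G protein-independent screening of ligands across the human GPCRome. It was produced under an NIH programme to develop research tools for understudied members of commonly drug-targeted protein families.
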