Addgene plasmid #66324: GPR149-Tango
Purpose: Expression of G protein-coupled receptors for PRESTO-Tango: parallel receptorome expression and screening via transcriptional output, with transcriptional activation following arrestin translocation
Depositing lab: Bryan Roth. Publication: PRESTO-Tango as an open-source resource for interrogation of the druggable human GPCRome. Kroeze WK, Sassano MF, Huang XP, Lansu K, McCorvy JD, Giguere PM, Sciaky N, Roth BL. Nat Struct Mol Biol. 2015 May;22(5):362-9. doi: 10.1038/nsmb.3014. Epub 2015 Apr 20. PubMed 25895059.
Backbone
  Vector backbone: empty Tango
  Backbone size w/o insert (bp): 6632
  Vector type: Mammalian Expression
  Selectable markers: Neomycin (select with G418)
Growth in bacteria
  Bacterial resistance: Ampicillin, 100 μg/mL
  Growth temperature: 37°C
  Growth strain: DH5alpha
  Copy number: High Copy
Gene/Insert
  Gene/Insert name: GPR149
  Species: H. sapiens (human)
  Insert size (bp): 2193
  Entrez Gene: GPR149 (a.k.a. IEDA, PGR10, R35)
  Promoter: CMV
  Tag / fusion protein: FLAG (N terminal on backbone)
  Cloning method: Restriction Enzyme; 5′ cloning site NotI (not destroyed); 3′ cloning site XhoI (unknown if destroyed)
  Sequencing primers: 5′ CMV-F; 3′ Tet-R
Terms and licenses: Academic/Nonprofit Terms; Industry Terms: Not Available to Industry
Depositor comments: Please note: Most of the PRESTO-Tango vectors do not contain the XhoI cut site downstream of the tTA sequence and instead carry an XbaI site. If you need to perform an XhoI digest we recommend sequencing with a forward primer at the C-terminus of tTA to determine which of the two sites is present. Suggested primer: 5-gagctccacttagacggcgagg-3. Original backbone was pcDNA3.1(+). These plasmids were generated as part of the Illuminating the Druggable Genome (IDG) program sponsored by the NIH Common Fund. The goal of this program is to identify, gather, and distribute information and resources for proteins that currently are not well-studied yet belong to commonly drug-targeted protein families: protein kinases, non-olfactory G-protein coupled receptors (GPCRs), and ion channels. The IDG program is designed to develop fundamental research tools for understudied proteins, elucidate their function, and disseminate the IDG-related resources and data to the greater scientific community.
How to cite: GPR149-Tango was a gift from Bryan Roth (Addgene plasmid # 66324 ; http://n2t.net/addgene:66324 ; RRID:Addgene_66324)
